>Addgene plasmid #240437 | WoFabI-pNIC-Bsa4 | addgene full sequence | sequence record 481073 | Addgene NGS Result
TAATACGACTCACTATAGGGGAATTGTGAGCGGATAACAATTCCCCTCTAGAAATAATTTTGTTTAACTT
TAAGAAGGAGATATACATATGCACCATCATCATCATCATTCTTCTGGTGTAGATCTGGGTACCGAGAACC
TGTACTTCCAATCCATGGCGATTTCTCTGCTGCAGGGCAAAAAAGGTCTGATCACCGGCATTATCAACAA
ACGTTCTATCGCGTACGGTATCGTTAAAACCCTGAGCGAACATGGTGCAGAATCTGCGGTTACCTACCAG
AACGAAATCGTCAAAGAACGTCTGCTGAGCATTGCCGCGGAACTGAACGTTGAACTGGTTCTGAACTGCG
ACGTTGCGAACGAAGGTACCATCGACGACGTTTTCAAATCTATCGAAGAAAAATGGGGTACGCTCGACTT
TCTGGTTCACGCAATCGCATTCTCTGACAAAAACGAACTGTCTGGTAAATACGTTAACACCTCTCTGAAC
AATTTCCAAAACGCCATGAACATCTCTTGCTACTCTTTCACTGCGCTGGCGCAACGCGCTGAAAAGATGA
TGCCAAATGGTGGTTCTCTCCTGACGCTGTCTTACTACGGTGCGGAAAAAGTTATGCCGAACTACAATGT
TATGGGTCTGTGCAAAGCGGCTCTGGAAGCGTCTGTTAAATACCTGGCGTGCGACCTGGGTCCGCAGAAC
ATCCGTGTAAACGCGATCTCTGCGGGTCCGATCCGTACCCTGGCGAGCTCTGGTATTTCTGACTTCCACT
TCATCAGCGAATGGAACCGTAACAACTCTCCGCTGCGTCGTAACACCACCCTGGAAGACGTTGGTAAAGC
CGCCCTGTACCTGCTGTCTGACCTGTCCTCTGGCACGACGGGTGAGATCCTGCACGTTGACTCTGGTTAC
AACGTAGTTGGTATGAAAGCGATCGATTCTAACATCATTAATTCTTACCAAAATTGACAGTAAAGGTGGA
TACGGATCCGAATTCGAGCTCCGTCGACAAGCTTGCGGCCGCACTCGAGCACCACCACCACCACCACTGA
GATCCGGCTGCTAACAAAGCCCGAAAGGAAGCTGAGTTGGCTGCTGCCACCGCTGAGCAATAACTAGCAT
AACCCCTTGGGGCCTCTAAACGGGTCTTGAGGGGTTTTTTGCTGAAAGGAGGAACTATATCCGGATTGGC
GAATGGG
[124 nt withheld, positions 1198-1321]
C
[91 nt withheld, positions 1323-1413]
A
[49 nt withheld, positions 1415-1463]
CCTTTGACGTTGGAGTCCACGTTCTTT
[37 nt withheld, positions 1491-1527]
ACCCTATCTCGGTCTATTCTTTTGATTTATAAGGGATTTTGCCGATTTCGGCCTATTGGTTAAAAAATGA
GCTGATTTAACAAAAATTTAACGCGAATTTTAACAAAATATTAACGCTTACAATTTAGGTGGCACTTTTC
GGGGAAATGTGCGCGGAACCCCTATTTGTTTATTTTTCTAAATACATTCAAATATGTATCCGCTCATGAA
TTAATTCTTAGAAAAACTCATCGAGCATCAAATGAAACTGCAATTTATTCATATCAGGATTATCAATACC
ATATTTTTGAAAAAGCCGTTTCTGTAATGAAGGAGAAAACTCACCGAGGCAGTTCCATAGGATGGCAAGA
TCCTGGTATCGGTCTGCGATTCCGACTCGTCCAACATCAATACAACCTATTAATTTCCCCTCGTCAAAAA
TAAGGTTATCAAGTGAGAAATCACCATGAGTGACGACTGAATCCGGTGAGAATGGCAAAAGTTTATGCAT
TTCTTTCCAGACTTGTTCAACAGGCCAGCCATTACGCTCGTCATCAAAATCACTCGCATCAACCAAACCG
TTATTCATTCGTGATTGCGCCTGAGCGAGACGAAATACGCGATCGCTGTTAAAAGGACAATTACAAACAG
GAATCGAATGCAACCGGCGCAGGAACACTGCCAGCGCATCAACAATATTTTCACCTGAATCAGGATATTC
TTCTAATACCTGGAATGCTGTTTTCCCGGGGATCGCAGTGGTGAGTAACCATGCATCATCAGGAGTACGG
ATAAAATGCTTGATGGTCGGAAGAGGCATAAATTCCGTCAGCCAGTTTAGTCTGACCATCTCATCTGTAA
CATCATTGGCAACGCTACCTTTGCCATGTTTCAGAAACAACTCTGGCGCATCGGGCTTCCCATACAATCG
ATAGATTGTCGCACCTGATTGCCCGACATTATCGCGAGCCCATTTATACCCATATAAATCAGCATCCATG
TTGGAATTTAATCGCGGCCTAGAGCAAGACGTTTCCCGTTGAATATGGCTCATAACACCCCTTGTATTAC
TGTTTATGTAAGCAGACAGTTTTATTGTTCATGACCAAAATCCCTTAACGTGAGTTTTCGTTCCACTGAG
CGTCAGACCCCGTAGAAAAGATCAAAGGATCTTCTTGAGATCCTTTTTTTCTGCGCGTAATCTGCTGCTT
GCAAACAAAAAAACCACCGCTACCAGCGGTGGTTTGTTTGCCGGATCAAGAGCTACCAACTCTTTTTCCG
AAGGTAACTGGCTTCAGCAGAGCGCAGATACCAAATACTGTCCTTCTAGTGTAGCCGTAGTTAGGCCACC
ACTTCAAGAACTCTGTAGCACCGCCTACATACCTCGCTCTGCTAATCCTGTTACCAGTGGCTGCTGCCAG
TGGCGATAAGTCGTGTCTTACCGGGTTGGACTCAAGACGATAGTTACCGGATAAGGCGCAGCGGTCGGGC
TGAACGGGGGGTTCGTGCACACAGCCCAGCTTGGAGCGAACGACCTACACCGAACTGAGATACCTACAGC
GTGAGCTATGAGAAAGCGCCACGCTTCCCGAAGGGAGAAAGGCGGACAGGTATCCGGTAAGCGGCAGGGT
CGGAACAGGAGAGCGCACGAGGGAGCTTCCAGGGGGAAACGCCTGGTATCTTTATAGTCCTGTCGGGTTT
CGCCACCTCTGACTTGAGCGTCGATTTTTGTGATGCTCGTCAGGGGGGCGGAGCCTATGGAAAAACGCCA
GCAACGCGGCCTTTTTACGGTTCCTGGCCTTTTGCTGGCCTTTTGCTCACATGTTCTTTCCTGCGTTATC
CCCTGATTCTGTGGATAACCGTATTACCGCCTTTGAGTGAGCTGATACCGCTCGCCGCAGCCGAACGACC
GAGCGCAGCGAGTCAGTGAGCGAGGAAGCGGAAGAGCGCCTGATGCGGTATTTTCTCCTTACGCATCTGT
GCGGTATTTCACACCGCAATGGTGCACTCTCAGTACAATCTGCTCTGATGCCGCATAGTTAAGCCAGTAT
ACACTCCGCTATCGCTACGTGACTGGGTCATGGCTGCGCCCCGACACCCGCCAACACCCGCTGACGCGCC
CTGACGGGCTTGTCTGCTCCCGGCATCCGCTTACAGACAAGCTGTGACCGTCTCCGGGAGCTGCATGTGT
CAGAGGTTTTCACCGTCATCACCGAAACGCGCGAGGCAGCTGCGGTAAAGCTCATCAGCGTGGTCGTGAA
GCGATTCACAGATGTCTGCCTGTTCATCCGCGTCCAGCTCGTTGAGTTTCTCCAGAAGCGTTAATGTCTG
GCTTCTGATAAAGCGGGCCATGTTAAGGGCGGTTTTTTCCTGTTTGGTCACTGATGCCTCCGTGTAAGGG
GGATTTCTGTTCATGGGGGTAATGATACCGATGAAACGAGAGAGGATGCTCACGATACGGGTTACTGATG
ATGAACATGCCCGGTTACTGGAACGTTGTGAGGGTAAACAACTGGCGGTATGGATGCGGCGGGACCAGAG
AAAAATCACTCAGGGTCAATGCCAGCGCTTCGTTAATACAGATGTAGGTGTTCCACAGGGTAGCCAGCAG
CATCCTGCGATGCAGATCCGGAACATAATGGTGCAGGGCGCTGACTTCCGCGTTTCCAGACTTTACGAAA
CACGGAAACCGAAGACCATTCATGTTGTTGCTCAGGTCGCAGACGTTTTGCAGCAGCAGTCGCTTCACGT
TCGCTCGCGTATCGGTGATTCATTCTGCTAACCAGTAAGGCAACCCCGCCAGCCTAGCCGGGTCCTCAAC
GACAGGAGCACGATCATGCGCACCCGTGGGGCCGCCATGCCGGCGATAATGGCCTGCTTCTCGCCGAAAC
GTTTGGTGGCGGGACCAGTGACGAAGGCTTGAGCGAGGGCGTGCAAGATTCCGAATACCGCAAGCGACAG
GCCGATCATCGTCGCGCTCCAGCGAAAGCGGTCCTCGCCGAAAATGACCCAGAGCGCTGCCGGCACCTGT
CCTACGAGTTGCATGATAAAGAAGACAGTCATAAGTGCGGCGACGATAGTCATGCCCCGCGCCCACCGGA
AGGAGCTGACTGGGTTGAAGGCTCTCAAGGGCATCGGTCGAGATCCCGGTGCCTAATGAGTGAGCTAACT
TACATTAATTGCGTTGCGCTCACTGCCCGCTTTCCAGTCGGGAAACCTGTCGTGCCAGCTGCATTAATGA
ATCGGCCAACGCGCGGGGAGAGGCGGTTTGCGTATTGGGCGCCAGGGTGGTTTTTCTTTTCACCAGTGAG
ACGGGCAACAGCTGATTGCCCTTCACCGCCTGGCCCTGAGAGAGTTGCAGCAAGCGGTCCACGCTGGTTT
GCCCCAGCAGGCGAAAATCCTGTTTGATGGTGGTTAACGGCGGGATATAACATGAGCTGTCTTCGGTATC
GTCGTATCCCACTACCGAGATATCCGCACCAACGCGCAGCCCGGACTCGGTAATGGCGCGCATTGCGCCC
AGCGCCATCTGATCGTTGGCAACCAGCATCGCAGTGGGAACGATGCCCTCATTCAGCATTTGCATGGTTT
GTTGAAAACCGGACATGGCACTCCAGTCGCCTTCCCGTTCCGCTATCGGCTGAATTTGATTGCGAGTGAG
ATATTTATGCCAGCCAGCCAGACGCAGACGCGCCGAGACAGAACTTAATGGGCCCGCTAACAGCGCGATT
TGCTGGTGACCCAATGCGACCAGATGCTCCACGCCCAGTCGCGTACCGTCTTCATGGGAGAAAATAATAC
TGTTGATGGGTGTCTGGTCAGAGACATCAAGAAATAACGCCGGAACATTAGTGCAGGCAGCTTCCACAGC
AATGGCATCCTGGTCATCCAGCGGATAGTTAATGATCAGCCCACTGACGCGTTGCGCGAGAAGATTGTGC
ACCGCCGCTTTACAGGCTTCGACGCCGCTTCGTTCTACCATCGACACCACCACGCTGGCACCCAGTTGAT
CGGCGCGAGATTTAATCGCCGCGACAATTTGCGACGGCGCGTGCAGGGCCAGACTGGAGGTGGCAACGCC
AATCAGCAACGACTGTTTGCCCGCCAGTTGTTGTGCCACGCGGTTGGGAATGTAATTCAGCTCCGCCATC
GCCGCTTCCACTTTTTCCCGCGTTTTCGCAGAAACGTGGCTGGCCTGGTTCACCACGCGGGAAACGGTCT
GATAAGAGACACCGGCATACTCTGCGACATCGTATAACGTTACTGGTTTCACATTCACCACCCTGAATTG
ACTCTCTTCCGGGCGCTATCATGCCATACCGCGAAAGGTTTTGCGCCATTCGATGGTGTCCGGGATCTCG
ACGCTCTCCCTTATGCGACTCCTGCATTAGGAAGCAGCCCAGTAGTAGGTTGAGGCCGTTGAGCACCGCC
GCCGCAAGGAATGGTGCATGCAAGGAGATGGCGCCCAACAGTCCCCCGGCCACGGGGCCTGCCACCATAC
CCACGCCGAAACAAGCGCTCATGAGCCCGAAGTGGCGAGCCCGATCTTCCCCATCGGTGATGTCGGCGAT
ATAGGCGCCAGCAACCGCACCTGTGGCGCCGGTGATGCCGGCCACGATGCGTCCGGCGTAGAGGATCGAG
ATCTCGATCCCGCGAAAT
Features (pLannotate 1.2.2; 19 found; start..end, strand, type, name):
      1..19      +  promoter       T7 promoter: promoter for bacteriophage T7 RNA polymerase
     20..44      +  protein_bind   lac operator: The lac repressor binds to the lac operator to inhibit transcription in E. coli. This inhibition can be relieved by adding lactose or isopropyl-β-D-thiogalactopyranoside (IPTG). lac repressor encoded by lacI
     59..81      +  RBS            RBS: efficient ribosome binding site from bacteriophage T7 gene 10 (Olins and Rangwala, 1989)
    170..937     +  CDS            fabI (fragment): FABI_HELPY - Experimental evidence at protein level: Swiss-Prot protein existence level 1. Catalyzes the reduction of a carbon-carbon double bond in an enoyl moiety that is covalently linked to an acyl carrier protein (ACP). Involved in the elongation cycle of fatty acid which are used in the lipid metabolism (By similarity). From Helicobacter pylori (strain ATCC 700392 / 26695) (Campylobacter pylori).
   1030..1047    +  CDS            9xHis (fragment): 9xHis affinity tag
   1057..1106    +  CDS            SET1 (fragment): solubility-enhancement tag derived from T7 phage gene 10B
   1114..1161    +  terminator     T7 terminator: transcription terminator for bacteriophage T7 RNA polymerase
   1198..1626    +  rep_origin     f1 ori (sequence partly withheld): f1 bacteriophage origin of replication; arrow indicates direction of (+) strand synthesis
   1679..1736    +  promoter       AmpR promoter (fragment): bla
   1745..2560    -  CDS            KanR: aminoglycoside phosphotransferase; aph(3')-Ia; confers resistance to kanamycin in bacteria or G418 (Geneticin®) in eukaryotes
   2682..3270    +  rep_origin     ori: high-copy-number ColE1/pMB1/pBR322/pUC origin of replication
   3456..3595    -  misc_feature   bom: basis of mobility region from pBR322
   3697..3888    -  CDS            rop: Rop protein, which maintains plasmids at low copy number; rop
   3905..4285    +  CDS            YPB1_ECOLX: Protein predicted: Swiss-Prot protein existence level 4. From Escherichia coli.
   4357..4648    -  CDS            TcR (fragment): tetracycline efflux protein; tet; confers resistance to tetracycline
   4663..4684    -  protein_bind   CAP binding site: CAP binding activates transcription in the presence of cAMP. E. coli catabolite activator protein
   4697..5779    -  CDS            lacI: lac repressor; lacI; The lac repressor binds to the lac operator to inhibit transcription in E. coli. This inhibition can be relieved by adding lactose or isopropyl-β-D-thiogalactopyranoside (IPTG).
   5780..5857    -  promoter       lacI promoter: lacI
   5865..6144    -  CDS            TcR (fragment): tetracycline efflux protein; tet; confers resistance to tetracycline
