[The description below was written by a language model from this plasmid's Addgene catalogue record and pLannotate feature annotations shown in this document.]
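Description:
WoFabI-pNIC-Bsa4 is a bacterial expression plasmid of about 6.2 kb, built on the pNIC-Bsa4 backbone, a pET-style T7 vector designed for ligation-independent cloning. It carries the enoyl-acyl carrier protein reductase (FabI) coding sequence from the Wolbachia endosymbiont of Brugia malayi, an insert of roughly 0.8 kb. The plasmid is maintained in E. coli through a ColE1/pMB1-type origin accompanied by the pBR322 bom region and the rop gene. Rop keeps copy number low, consistent with the catalogue entry. Selection is by kanamycin via an aminoglycoside phosphotransferase gene. An f1 origin is also present, along with nonfunctional remnants of the tetracycline resistance gene inherited from the ancestral backbone.

Expression is driven by a T7 promoter followed directly by a lac operator and the strong phage T7 gene 10 ribosome binding site, with a T7 terminator downstream. The plasmid-borne lacI gene supplies repressor, so transcription stays off until induced with IPTG in a host that provides T7 RNA polymerase. The catalogue lists a 6xHis tag at the N terminus, contributed by the backbone. The automated annotation does not mark this tag, although there is unannotated space between the ribosome binding site and the fabI match where it could lie. The annotation does detect a His-tag fragment downstream of the insert, and the record does not say whether this is in frame or translated. The software labels the insert by homology to Helicobacter pylori FabI, which reflects sequence similarity rather than its source. FabI catalyses the enoyl reduction step of bacterial fatty acid elongation, and the construct is suited to producing His-tagged recombinant enzyme for affinity purification. The record does not specify downstream applications.
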