Addgene plasmid #240437: WoFabI-pNIC-Bsa4
Purpose: Expresses enoyl-ACP reductase FabI [Wolbachia endosymbiont of Brugia malayi] under T7 with HIS tag in bacterial cells)
Depositing lab: Josh Beckham. Depositing organization: University of Texas at Austin.
Backbone
  Vector backbone: pNIC-Bsa4
  Backbone manufacturer: SGC
  Backbone size w/o insert (bp): 5200
  Total vector size (bp): 6166
  Vector type: Bacterial Expression
Growth in bacteria
  Bacterial resistance: Kanamycin, 50 μg/mL
  Growth temperature: 37°C
  Growth strain: DH5alpha
  Copy number: Low Copy
Gene/Insert
  Gene/Insert name: Enoyl-acyl carrier protein reductase (alt names: Enoyl-ACP reductase; fabI; WoFabi)
  Species: Wolbachia endosymbiont of Brugia malayi
  Insert size (bp): 811
  Promoter: T7
  Tag / fusion protein: 6x His-tag (N terminal on backbone)
  Cloning method: Ligation Independent Cloning
  Sequencing primers: 5′ TGTGAGCGGATAACAATTCC; 3′ AGCAGCCAACTCAGCTTCC
Terms and licenses: Academic/Nonprofit Terms; Industry Terms: Not Available to Industry
How to cite: WoFabI-pNIC-Bsa4 was a gift from Josh Beckham (Addgene plasmid # 240437 ; http://n2t.net/addgene:240437 ; RRID:Addgene_240437)
