>Addgene plasmid #240437 | WoFabI-pNIC-Bsa4 | depositor partial sequence | sequence record 473873 | primers used: T7 and T7 term
GGGGGGGGAAATTCCCTCTAGAATAATTTTGTTTAACTTTAAGAAGGAGATATACATATGCACCATCATC
ATCATCATTCTTCTGGTGTAGATCTGGGTACCGAGAACCTGTACTTCCAATCCATGGCGATTTCTCTGCT
GCAGGGCAAAAAAGGTCTGATCACCGGCATTATCAACAAACGTTCTATCGCGTACGGTATCGTTAAAACC
CTGAGCGAACATGGTGCAGAATCTGCGGTTACCTACCAGAACGAAATCGTCAAAGAACGTCTGCTGAGCA
TTGCCGCGGAACTGAACGTTGAACTGGTTCTGAACTGCGACGTTGCGAACGAAGGTACCATCGACGACGT
TTTCAAATCTATCGAAGAAAAATGGGGTACGCTCGACTTTCTGGTTCACGCAATCGCATTCTCTGACAAA
AACGAACTGTCTGGTAAATACGTTAACACCTCTCTGAACAATTTCCAAAACGCCATGAACATCTCTTGCT
ACTCTTTCACTGCGCTGGCGCAACGCGCTGAAAAGATGATGCCAAATGGTGGTTCTCTCCTGACGCTGTC
TTACTACGGTGCGGAAAAAGTTATGCCGAACTACAATGTTATGGGTCTGTGCAAAGCGGCTCTGGAAGCG
TCTGTTAAATACCTGGCGTGCGACCTGGGTCCGCAGAACATCCGTGTAAACGCGATCTCTGCGGGTCCGA
TCCGTACCCTGGCGAGCTCTGGTATTTCTGACTTCCACTTCATCAGCGAATGGAACCGTAACAACTCTCC
GCTGCGTCGTAACACCACCCTGGAAGACGTTGGTAAAGCCGCCCTGTACCTGCTGTCTGACCTGTCCTCT
GGCACGACGGGTGAGATCCTGCACGTTGACTCTGGTTACAACGTAGTTGGTATGAAAGCGATCGATTCTA
ACATCATTAATTCTTACCAAAATTGACAGTAAAGGTGGATACGGATCCGAATTCTAGCTCCGTCGACAAG
CTTGCGGCCGCANTCGAGCACTACACCACCTCCCTTGAAATCCGTTGGCTAACAAAGC
